>Addgene plasmid #157750 | pcDNA 3.1 mitoAURKA | depositor full sequence | sequence record 304551 | pcDNA 3.1 mitoAURKA  sequence 6539 bps
ACCGTAAAAAGGCCGCGTTGCTGGCGTTTTTCCATAGGCTCCGCCCCCCTGACGAGCATCACAAAAATCG
ACGCTCAAGTCAGAGGTGGCGAAACCCGACAGGACTATAAAGATACCAGGCGTTTCCCCCTGGAAGCTCC
CTCGTGCGCTCTCCTGTTCCGACCCTGCCGCTTACCGGATACCTGTCCGCCTTTCTCCCTTCGGGAAGCG
TGGCGCTTTCTCATAGCTCACGCTGTAGGTATCTCAGTTCGGTGTAGGTCGTTCGCTCCAAGCTGGGCTG
TGTGCACGAACCCCCCGTTCAGCCCGACCGCTGCGCCTTATCCGGTAACTATCGTCTTGAGTCCAACCCG
GTAAGACACGACTTATCGCCACTGGCAGCAGCCACTGGTAACAGGATTAGCAGAGCGAGGTATGTAGGCG
GTGCTACAGAGTTCTTGAAGTGGTGGCCTAACTACGGCTACACTAGAAGAACAGTATTTGGTATCTGCGC
TCTGCTGAAGCCAGTTACCTTCGGAAAAAGAGTTGGTAGCTCTTGATCCGGCAAACAAACCACCGCTGGT
AGCGGTTTTTTTGTTTGCAAGCAGCAGATTACGCGCAGAAAAAAAGGATCTCAAGAAGATCCTTTGATCT
TTTCTACGGGGTCTGACGCTCAGTGGAACGAAAACTCACGTTAAGGGATTTTGGTCATGAGATTATCAAA
AAGGATCTTCACCTAGATCCTTTTAAATTAAAAATGAAGTTTTAAATCAATCTAAAGTATATATGAGTAA
ACTTGGTCTGACAGTTACCAATGCTTAATCAGTGAGGCACCTATCTCAGCGATCTGTCTATTTCGTTCAT
CCATAGTTGCCTGACTCCCCGTCGTGTAGATAACTACGATACGGGAGGGCTTACCATCTGGCCCCAGTGC
TGCAATGATACCGCGAGACCCACGCTCACCGGCTCCAGATTTATCAGCAATAAACCAGCCAGCCGGAAGG
GCCGAGCGCAGAAGTGGTCCTGCAACTTTATCCGCCTCCATCCAGTCTATTAATTGTTGCCGGGAAGCTA
GAGTAAGTAGTTCGCCAGTTAATAGTTTGCGCAACGTTGTTGCCATTGCTACAGGCATCGTGGTGTCACG
CTCGTCGTTTGGTATGGCTTCATTCAGCTCCGGTTCCCAACGATCAAGGCGAGTTACATGATCCCCCATG
TTGTGCAAAAAAGCGGTTAGCTCCTTCGGTCCTCCGATCGTTGTCAGAAGTAAGTTGGCCGCAGTGTTAT
CACTCATGGTTATGGCAGCACTGCATAATTCTCTTACTGTCATGCCATCCGTAAGATGCTTTTCTGTGAC
TGGTGAGTACTCAACCAAGTCATTCTGAGAATAGTGTATGCGGCGACCGAGTTGCTCTTGCCCGGCGTCA
ATACGGGATAATACCGCGCCACATAGCAGAACTTTAAAAGTGCTCATCATTGGAAAACGTTCTTCGGGGC
GAAAACTCTCAAGGATCTTACCGCTGTTGAGATCCAGTTCGATGTAACCCACTCGTGCACCCAACTGATC
TTCAGCATCTTTTACTTTCACCAGCGTTTCTGGGTGAGCAAAAACAGGAAGGCAAAATGCCGCAAAAAAG
GGAATAAGGGCGACACGGAAATGTTGAATACTCATACTCTTCCTTTTTCAATATTATTGAAGCATTTATC
AGGGTTATTGTCTCATGAGCGGATACATATTTGAATGTATTTAGAAAAATAAACAAATAGGGGTTCCGCG
CACATTTCCCCGAAAAGTGCCACCTGACGTCGACGGATCGGGAGATCTCCCGATCCCCTATGGTGCACTC
TCAGTACAATCTGCTCTGATGCCGCATAGTTAAGCCAGTATCTGCTCCCTGCTTGTGTGTTGGAGGTCGC
TGAGTAGTGCGCGAGCAAAATTTAAGCTACAACAAGGCAAGGCTTGACCGACAATTGCATGAAGAATCTG
CTTAGGGTTAGGCGTTTTGCGCTGCTTCGCGATGTACGGGCCAGATATACGCGTTGACATTGATTATTGA
CTAGTTATTAATAGTAATCAATTACGGGGTCATTAGTTCATAGCCCATATATGGAGTTCCGCGTTACATA
ACTTACGGTAAATGGCCCGCCTGGCTGACCGCCCAACGACCCCCGCCCATTGACGTCAATAATGACGTAT
GTTCCCATAGTAACGCCAATAGGGACTTTCCATTGACGTCAATGGGTGGAGTATTTACGGTAAACTGCCC
ACTTGGCAGTACATCAAGTGTATCATATGCCAAGTACGCCCCCTATTGACGTCAATGACGGTAAATGGCC
CGCCTGGCATTATGCCCAGTACATGACCTTATGGGACTTTCCTACTTGGCAGTACATCTACGTATTAGTC
ATCGCTATTACCATGGTGATGCGGTTTTGGCAGTACATCAATGGGCGTGGATAGCGGTTTGACTCACGGG
GATTTCCAAGTCTCCACCCCATTGACGTCAATGGGAGTTTGTTTTGGCACCAAAATCAACGGGACTTTCC
AAAATGTCGTAACAACTCCGCCCCATTGACGCAAATGGGCGGTAGGCGTGTACGGTGGGAGGTCTATATA
AGCAGAGCTCTCTGGCTAACTAGAGAACCCACTGCTTACTGGCTTATCGAAATTAATACGACTCACTATA
GGGAGACCCAAGCTGGCTAGCGTTTAAACTTAAGCTTATGTCCGTCCTGACGCCGCTGCTGCTGCGGGGC
TTGACAGGCTCGGCCCGGCGGCTCCCAGTGCCGCGCGCCAAGATCCATTCGTTGTCAAATTCTTCCCAGC
GCATTCCTTTGCAAGCACAAAAACTTGTCTCCAGTCACAAGCCGGTTCAGAATCAGAAGCAGAAGCAATT
GCAGGCAACCAGTGTACCTCATCCTGTCTCCAGGCCACTGAATAACACCCAAAAGAGCAAGCAGCCCCTG
CCATCGGCACCTGAAAATAATCCTGAGGAGGAACTGGCATCAAAACAGAAAAATGAAGAATCAAAAAAGA
GGCAGTGGGCTTTGGAAGACTTTGAAATTGGTCGCCCTCTGGGTAAAGGAAAGTTTGGTAATGTTTATTT
GGCAAGAGAAAAGCAAAGCAAGTTTATTCTGGCTCTTAAAGTGTTATTTAAAGCTCAGCTGGAGAAAGCC
GGAGTGGAGCATCAGCTCAGAAGAGAAGTAGAAATACAGTCCCACCTTCGGCATCCTAATATTCTTAGAC
TGTATGGTTATTTCCATGATGCTACCAGAGTCTACCTAATTCTGGAATATGCACCACTTGGAACAGTTTA
TAGAGAACTTCAGAAACTTTCAAAGTTTGATGAGCAGAGAACTGCTACTTATATAACAGAATTGGCAAAT
GCACTATCATATTGCCATTCGAAGAGAGTTATTCATAGAGACATTAAGCCAGAGAACTTACTTCTTGGAT
CAGCTGGAGAGCTTAAAATTGCAGATTTTGGGTGGTCAGTACATGCTCCATCTTCCAGGAGGACCACTCT
CTGTGGCACCCTGGACTACCTGCCCCCTGAAATGATTGAAGGTCGGATGCATGATGAGAAGGTGGATCTC
TGGAGCCTTGGAGTTCTTTGCTATGAATTTTTAGTTGGGAAGCCTCCTTTTGAGGCAAACACATACCAAG
AGACCTACAAAAGAATATCACGGGTTGAGTTCACATTCCCTGACTTTGTAACAGAGGGAGCCAGGGACCT
CATTTCAAGACTGTTGAAGCATAATCCCAGCCAGAGGCCAATGCTCAGAGAAGTACTTGAACACCCCTGG
ATCACAGCAAATTCATCAAAACCATCAAATTGCCAAAACAAAGAATCAGCTAGCAAACAGTCTGAATTCT
GCAGATATCCAGCACAGTGGCGGCCGCTCGAGTCTAGAGGGCCCGTTTAAACCCGCTGATCAGCCTCGAC
TGTGCCTTCTAGTTGCCAGCCATCTGTTGTTTGCCCCTCCCCCGTGCCTTCCTTGACCCTGGAAGGTGCC
ACTCCCACTGTCCTTTCCTAATAAAATGAGGAAATTGCATCGCATTGTCTGAGTAGGTGTCATTCTATTC
TGGGGGGTGGGGTGGGGCAGGACAGCAAGGGGGAGGATTGGGAAGACAATAGCAGGCATGCTGGGGATGC
GGTGGGCTCTATGGCTTCTGAGGCGGAAAGAACCAGCTGGGGCTCTAGGGGGTATCCCC
[124 nt withheld, positions 4190-4313]
C
[91 nt withheld, positions 4315-4405]
A
[49 nt withheld, positions 4407-4455]
CCTTTGACGTTGGAGTCCACGTTCTTT
[37 nt withheld, positions 4483-4519]
ACCCTATCTCGGTCTATTCTTTTGATTTATAAGGGATTTTGCCGATTTCGGCCTATTGGTTAAAAAATGA
GCTGATTTAACAAAAATTTAACGCGAATTAATTCTGTGGAATGTGTGTCAGTTAGGGTGTGGAAAGTCCC
CAGGCTCCCCAGCAGGCAGAAGTATGCAAAGCATGCATCTCAATTAGTCAGCAACCAGGTGTGGAAAGTC
CCCAGGCTCCCCAGCAGGCAGAAGTATGCAAAGCATGCATCTCAATTAGTCAGCAACCATAGTCCCGCCC
CTAACTCCGCCCATCCCGCCCCTAACTCCGCCCAGTTCCGCCCATTCTCCGCCCCATGGCTGACTAATTT
TTTTTATTTATGCAGAGGCCGAGGCCGCCTCTGCCTCTGAGCTATTCCAGAAGTAGTGAGGAGGCTTTTT
TGGAGGCCTAGGCTTTTGCAAAAAGCTCCCGGGAGCTTGTATATCCATTTTCGGATCTGATCAAGAGACA
GGATGAGGATCGTTTCGCATGATTGAACAAGATGGATTGCACGCAGGTTCTCCGGCCGCTTGGGTGGAGA
GGCTATTCGGCTATGACTGGGCACAACAGACAATCGGCTGCTCTGATGCCGCCGTGTTCCGGCTGTCAGC
GCAGGGGCGCCCGGTTCTTTTTGTCAAGACCGACCTGTCCGGTGCCCTGAATGAACTGCAGGACGAGGCA
GCGCGGCTATCGTGGCTGGCCACGACGGGCGTTCCTTGCGCAGCTGTGCTCGACGTTGTCACTGAAGCGG
GAAGGGACTGGCTGCTATTGGGCGAAGTGCCGGGGCAGGATCTCCTGTCATCTCACCTTGCTCCTGCCGA
GAAAGTATCCATCATGGCTGATGCAATGCGGCGGCTGCATACGCTTGATCCGGCTACCTGCCCATTCGAC
CACCAAGCGAAACATCGCATCGAGCGAGCACGTACTCGGATGGAAGCCGGTCTTGTCGATCAGGATGATC
TGGACGAAGAGCATCAGGGGCTCGCGCCAGCCGAACTGTTCGCCAGGCTCAAGGCGCGCATGCCCGACGG
CGAGGATCTCGTCGTGACCCATGGCGATGCCTGCTTGCCGAATATCATGGTGGAAAATGGCCGCTTTTCT
GGATTCATCGACTGTGGCCGGCTGGGTGTGGCGGACCGCTATCAGGACATAGCGTTGGCTACCCGTGATA
TTGCTGAAGAGCTTGGCGGCGAATGGGCTGACCGCTTCCTCGTGCTTTACGGTATCGCCGCTCCCGATTC
GCAGCGCATCGCCTTCTATCGCCTTCTTGACGAGTTCTTCTGAGCGGGACTCTGGGGTTCGAAATGACCG
ACCAAGCGACGCCCAACCTGCCATCACGAGATTTCGATTCCACCGCCGCCTTCTATGAAAGGTTGGGCTT
CGGAATCGTTTTCCGGGACGCCGGCTGGATGATCCTCCAGCGCGGGGATCTCATGCTGGAGTTCTTCGCC
CACCCCAACTTGTTTATTGCAGCTTATAATGGTTACAAATAAAGCAATAGCATCACAAATTTCACAAATA
AAGCATTTTTTTCACTGCATTCTAGTTGTGGTTTGTCCAAACTCATCAATGTATCTTATCATGTCTGTAT
ACCGTCGACCTCTAGCTAGAGCTTGGCGTAATCATGGTCATAGCTGTTTCCTGTGTGAAATTGTTATCCG
CTCACAATTCCACACAACATACGAGCCGGAAGCATAAAGTGTAAAGCCTGGGGTGCCTAATGAGTGAGCT
AACTCACATTAATTGCGTTGCGCTCACTGCCCGCTTTCCAGTCGGGAAACCTGTCGTGCCAGCTGCATTA
ATGAATCGGCCAACGCGCGGGGAGAGGCGGTTTGCGTATTGGGCGCTCTTCCGCTTCCTCGCTCACTGAC
TCGCTGCGCTCGGTCGTTCGGCTGCGGCGAGCGGTATCAGCTCACTCAAAGGCGGTAATACGGTTATCCA
CAGAATCAGGGGATAACGCAGGAAAGAACATGTGAGCAAAAGGCCAGCAAAAGGCCAGGA
Features (pLannotate 1.2.2; 22 found; start..end, strand, type, name):
     29..614     -  rep_origin     ori: high-copy-number ColE1/pMB1/pBR322/pUC origin of replication
    785..1645    -  CDS            AmpR: β-lactamase; bla; confers resistance to ampicillin, carbenicillin, and related antibiotics
   1646..1750    -  promoter       AmpR promoter: bla
   1809..1861    -  misc_feature   bom (fragment): basis of mobility region from pBR322
   2016..2395    +  enhancer       CMV enhancer: human cytomegalovirus immediate early enhancer
   2396..2599    +  promoter       CMV promoter: human cytomegalovirus (CMV) immediate early promoter
   2595..2628    +  LTR            5' LTR (truncated) (fragment): truncated 5' long terminal repeat (LTR) from HIV-1
   2644..2662    +  promoter       T7 promoter: promoter for bacteriophage T7 RNA polymerase
   2698..2772    +  CDS            COX8 presequence: mitochondrial presequence of human cytochrome c oxidase subunit VIII (Rizutto et al., 1989)
   2734..3843    +  CDS            AURKA (fragment): AURKA_HUMAN - Also known as AIK, AIRK1, ARK1, AURA, AYK1, BTAK, IAK1, STK15, STK6. Experimental evidence at protein level: Swiss-Prot protein existence level 1. Mitotic serine/threonine kinase that contributes to the regulation of cell cycle progression (PubMed:26246606, PubMed:12390251, PubMed:18615013, PubMed:11039908, PubMed:17125279, PubMed:17360485). Associates with the centrosome and the spindle microtubules during mitosis and plays a critical role in various mitotic events including the establishment of mitotic spindle, centrosome duplication, centrosome separation as well as maturation
   3920..4144    +  polyA_signal   bGH poly(A) signal: bovine growth hormone polyadenylation signal
   4148..4169    +  promoter       SV40 promoter (fragment): SV40 enhancer and early promoter
   4190..4618    +  rep_origin     f1 ori (sequence partly withheld): f1 bacteriophage origin of replication; arrow indicates direction of (+) strand synthesis
   4632..4961    +  promoter       SV40 promoter: SV40 enhancer and early promoter
   5028..5819    +  CDS            neo: KKA2_KLEPN - Also known as kan, nptII. Experimental evidence at protein level: Swiss-Prot protein existence level 1. Resistance to kanamycin, neomycin, paromomycin, ribostamycin, butirosin and gentamicin B. From Klebsiella pneumoniae.
   5843..6001    +  CDS            ble (fragment): BLE_KLEPN - Experimental evidence at protein level: Swiss-Prot protein existence level 1. Binding protein with a strong affinity to the bleomycin family of antibiotics. Binds to CL990; an antimitotic-antibiotic compound. From Klebsiella pneumoniae.
   5996..6117    +  polyA_signal   SV40 poly(A) signal: SV40 polyadenylation signal
   6190..6206    -  protein_bind   lac operator: The lac repressor binds to the lac operator to inhibit transcription in E. coli. This inhibition can be relieved by adding lactose or isopropyl-β-D-thiogalactopyranoside (IPTG). lac repressor encoded by lacI
   6214..6244    -  promoter       lac promoter: promoter for the E. coli lac operon
   6259..6280    -  protein_bind   CAP binding site: CAP binding activates transcription in the presence of cAMP. E. coli catabolite activator protein
   6293..6385    -  CDS            lacI (fragment): lac repressor; lacI; The lac repressor binds to the lac operator to inhibit transcription in E. coli. This inhibition can be relieved by adding lactose or isopropyl-β-D-thiogalactopyranoside (IPTG).
   6387..6520    -  rep_origin     RSF ori (fragment): Plasmids containing the RSF 1030 origin of replication can be propagated in E. coli cells that contain additional plasmids with compatible origins.
