>Addgene plasmid #157750 | pcDNA 3.1 mitoAURKA | addgene full sequence | sequence record 309577 | Addgene NGS Result
GACATTGATTATTGACTAGTTATTAATAGTAATCAATTACGGGGTCATTAGTTCATAGCCCATATATGGA
GTTCCGCGTTACATAACTTACGGTAAATGGCCCGCCTGGCTGACCGCCCAACGACCCCCGCCCATTGACG
TCAATAATGACGTATGTTCCCATAGTAACGCCAATAGGGACTTTCCATTGACGTCAATGGGTGGAGTATT
TACGGTAAACTGCCCACTTGGCAGTACATCAAGTGTATCATATGCCAAGTACGCCCCCTATTGACGTCAA
TGACGGTAAATGGCCCGCCTGGCATTATGCCCAGTACATGACCTTATGGGACTTTCCTACTTGGCAGTAC
ATCTACGTATTAGTCATCGCTATTACCATGGTGATGCGGTTTTGGCAGTACATCAATGGGCGTGGATAGC
GGTTTGACTCACGGGGATTTCCAAGTCTCCACCCCATTGACGTCAATGGGAGTTTGTTTTGGCACCAAAA
TCAACGGGACTTTCCAAAATGTCGTAACAACTCCGCCCCATTGACGCAAATGGGCGGTAGGCGTGTACGG
TGGGAGGTCTATATAAGCAGAGCTCTCTGGCTAACTAGAGAACCCACTGCTTACTGGCTTATCGAAATTA
ATACGACTCACTATAGGGAGACCCAAGCTGGCTAGCGTTTAAACTTAAGCTTATGTCCGTCCTGACGCCG
CTGCTGCTGCGGGGCTTGACAGGCTCGGCCCGGCGGCTCCCAGTGCCGCGCGCCAAGATCCATTCGTTGT
CAAATTCTTCCCAGCGCGTTCCTTTGCAAGCACAAAAGCTTGTCTCCAGTCACAAGCCGGTTCAGAATCA
GAAGCAGAAGCAATTGCAGGCAACCAGTGTACCTCATCCTGTCTCCAGGCCACTGAATAACACCCAAAAG
AGCAAGCAGCCCCTGCCATCGGCACCTGAAAATAATCCTGAGGAGGAACTGGCATCAAAACAGAAAAATG
AAGAATCAAAAAAGAGGCAGTGGGCTTTGGAAGACTTTGAAATTGGTCGCCCTCTGGGTAAAGGAAAGTT
TGGTAATGTTTATTTGGCAAGAGAAAAGCAAAGCAAGTTTATTCTGGCTCTTAAAGTGTTATTTAAAGCT
CAGCTGGAGAAAGCCGGAGTGGAGCATCAGCTCAGAAGAGAAGTAGAAATACAGTCCCACCTTCGGCATC
CTAATATTCTTAGACTGTATGGTTATTTCCATGATGCTACCAGAGTCTACCTAATTCTGGAATATGCACC
ACTTGGAACAGTTTATAGAGAACTTCAGAAACTTTCAAAGTTTGATGAGCAGAGAACTGCTACTTATATA
ACAGAATTGGCAAATGCACTATCATATTGCCATTCGAAGAGAGTTATTCATAGAGACATTAAGCCAGAGA
ACTTACTTCTTGGATCAGCTGGAGAGCTTAAAATTGCAGATTTTGGGTGGTCAGTACATGCTCCATCTTC
CAGGAGGACCACTCTCTGTGGCACCCTGGACTACCTGCCCCCTGAAATGATTGAAGGTCGGATGCATGAT
GAGAAGGTGGATCTCTGGAGCCTTGGAGTTCTTTGCTATGAATTTTTAGTTGGGAAGCCTCCTTTTGAGG
CAAACACATACCAAGAGACCTACAAAAGAATATCACGGGTTGAATTCACATTCCCTGACTTTGTAACAGA
GGGAGCCAGGGACCTCATTTCAAGACTGTTGAAGCATAATCCCAGCCAGAGGCCAATGCTCAGAGAAGTA
CTTGAACACCCCTGGATCACAGCAAATTCATCAAAACCATCAAATTGCCAAAACAAAGAATCAGCTAGCA
AACAGTCTGAATTCTGCAGATATCCAGCACAGTGGCGGCCGCTCGAGTCTAGAGGGCCCGTTTAAACCCG
CTGATCAGCCTCGACTGTGCCTTCTAGTTGCCAGCCATCTGTTGTTTGCCCCTCCCCCGTGCCTTCCTTG
ACCCTGGAAGGTGCCACTCCCACTGTCCTTTCCTAATAAAATGAGGAAATTGCATCGCATTGTCTGAGTA
GGTGTCATTCTATTCTGGGGGGTGGGGTGGGGCAGGACAGCAAGGGGGAGGATTGGGAAGACAATAGCAG
GCATGCTGGGGATGCGGTGGGCTCTATGGCTTCTGAGGCGGAAAGAACCAGCTGGGGCTCTAGGGGGTAT
CCCC
[124 nt withheld, positions 2175-2298]
C
[91 nt withheld, positions 2300-2390]
A
[49 nt withheld, positions 2392-2440]
CCTTTGACGTTGGAGTCCACGTTCTTT
[37 nt withheld, positions 2468-2504]
ACCCTATCTCGGTCTATTCTTTTGATTTATAAGGGATTTTGCCGATTTCGGCCTATTGGTTAAAAAATGA
GCTGATTTAACAAAAATTTAACGCGAATTAATTCTGTGGAATGTGTGTCAGTTAGGGTGTGGAAAGTCCC
CAGGCTCCCCAGCAGGCAGAAGTATGCAAAGCATGCATCTCAATTAGTCAGCAACCAGGTGTGGAAAGTC
CCCAGGCTCCCCAGCAGGCAGAAGTATGCAAAGCATGCATCTCAATTAGTCAGCAACCATAGTCCCGCCC
CTAACTCCGCCCATCCCGCCCCTAACTCCGCCCAGTTCCGCCCATTCTCCGCCCCATGGCTGACTAATTT
TTTTTATTTATGCAGAGGCCGAGGCCGCCTCTGCCTCTGAGCTATTCCAGAAGTAGTGAGGAGGCTTTTT
TGGAGGCCTAGGCTTTTGCAAAAAGCTCCCGGGAGCTTGTATATCCATTTTCGGATCTGATCAAGAGACA
GGATGAGGATCGTTTCGCATGATTGAACAAGATGGATTGCACGCAGGTTCTCCGGCCGCTTGGGTGGAGA
GGCTATTCGGCTATGACTGGGCACAACAGACAATCGGCTGCTCTGATGCCGCCGTGTTCCGGCTGTCAGC
GCAGGGGCGCCCGGTTCTTTTTGTCAAGACCGACCTGTCCGGTGCCCTGAATGAACTGCAGGACGAGGCA
GCGCGGCTATCGTGGCTGGCCACGACGGGCGTTCCTTGCGCAGCTGTGCTCGACGTTGTCACTGAAGCGG
GAAGGGACTGGCTGCTATTGGGCGAAGTGCCGGGGCAGGATCTCCTGTCATCTCACCTTGCTCCTGCCGA
GAAAGTATCCATCATGGCTGATGCAATGCGGCGGCTGCATACGCTTGATCCGGCTACCTGCCCATTCGAC
CACCAAGCGAAACATCGCATCGAGCGAGCACGTACTCGGATGGAAGCCGGTCTTGTCGATCAGGATGATC
TGGACGAAGAGCATCAGGGGCTCGCGCCAGCCGAACTGTTCGCCAGGCTCAAGGCGCGCATGCCCGACGG
CGAGGATCTCGTCGTGACCCATGGCGATGCCTGCTTGCCGAATATCATGGTGGAAAATGGCCGCTTTTCT
GGATTCATCGACTGTGGCCGGCTGGGTGTGGCGGACCGCTATCAGGACATAGCGTTGGCTACCCGTGATA
TTGCTGAAGAGCTTGGCGGCGAATGGGCTGACCGCTTCCTCGTGCTTTACGGTATCGCCGCTCCCGATTC
GCAGCGCATCGCCTTCTATCGCCTTCTTGACGAGTTCTTCTGAGCGGGACTCTGGGGTTCGAAATGACCG
ACCAAGCGACGCCCAACCTGCCATCACGAGATTTCGATTCCACCGCCGCCTTCTATGAAAGGTTGGGCTT
CGGAATCGTTTTCCGGGACGCCGGCTGGATGATCCTCCAGCGCGGGGATCTCATGCTGGAGTTCTTCGCC
CACCCCAACTTGTTTATTGCAGCTTATAATGGTTACAAATAAAGCAATAGCATCACAAATTTCACAAATA
AAGCATTTTTTTCACTGCATTCTAGTTGTGGTTTGTCCAAACTCATCAATGTATCTTATCATGTCTGTAT
ACCGTCGACCTCTAGCTAGAGCTTGGCGTAATCATGGTCATAGCTGTTTCCTGTGTGAAATTGTTATCCG
CTCACAATTCCACACAACATACGAGCCGGAAGCATAAAGTGTAAAGCCTGGGGTGCCTAATGAGTGAGCT
AACTCACATTAATTGCGTTGCGCTCACTGCCCGCTTTCCAGTCGGGAAACCTGTCGTGCCAGCTGCATTA
ATGAATCGGCCAACGCGCGGGGAGAGGCGGTTTGCGTATTGGGCGCTCTTCCGCTTCCTCGCTCACTGAC
TCGCTGCGCTCGGTCGTTCGGCTGCGGCGAGCGGTATCAGCTCACTCAAAGGCGGTAATACGGTTATCCA
CAGAATCAGGGGATAACGCAGGAAAGAACATGTGAGCAAAAGGCCAGCAAAAGGCCAGGAACCGTAAAAA
GGCCGCGTTGCTGGCGTTTTTCCATAGGCTCCGCCCCCCTGACGAGCATCACAAAAATCGACGCTCAAGT
CAGAGGTGGCGAAACCCGACAGGACTATAAAGATACCAGGCGTTTCCCCCTGGAAGCTCCCTCGTGCGCT
CTCCTGTTCCGACCCTGCCGCTTACCGGATACCTGTCCGCCTTTCTCCCTTCGGGAAGCGTGGCGCTTTC
TCATAGCTCACGCTGTAGGTATCTCAGTTCGGTGTAGGTCGTTCGCTCCAAGCTGGGCTGTGTGCACGAA
CCCCCCGTTCAGCCCGACCGCTGCGCCTTATCCGGTAACTATCGTCTTGAGTCCAACCCGGTAAGACACG
ACTTATCGCCACTGGCAGCAGCCACTGGTAACAGGATTAGCAGAGCGAGGTATGTAGGCGGTGCTACAGA
GTTCTTGAAGTGGTGGCCTAACTACGGCTACACTAGAAGAACAGTATTTGGTATCTGCGCTCTGCTGAAG
CCAGTTACCTTCGGAAAAAGAGTTGGTAGCTCTTGATCCGGCAAACAAACCACCGCTGGTAGCGGTGGTT
TTTTTGTTTGCAAGCAGCAGATTACGCGCAGAAAAAAAGGATCTCAAGAAGATCCTTTGATCTTTTCTAC
GGGGTCTGACGCTCAGTGGAACGAAAACTCACGTTAAGGGATTTTGGTCATGAGATTATCAAAAAGGATC
TTCACCTAGATCCTTTTAAATTAAAAATGAAGTTTTAAATCAATCTAAAGTATATATGAGTAAACTTGGT
CTGACAGTTACCAATGCTTAATCAGTGAGGCACCTATCTCAGCGATCTGTCTATTTCGTTCATCCATAGT
TGCCTGACTCCCCGTCGTGTAGATAACTACGATACGGGAGGGCTTACCATCTGGCCCCAGTGCTGCAATG
ATACCGCGAGACCCACGCTCACCGGCTCCAGATTTATCAGCAATAAACCAGCCAGCCGGAAGGGCCGAGC
GCAGAAGTGGTCCTGCAACTTTATCCGCCTCCATCCAGTCTATTAATTGTTGCCGGGAAGCTAGAGTAAG
TAGTTCGCCAGTTAATAGTTTGCGCAACGTTGTTGCCATTGCTACAGGCATCGTGGTGTCACGCTCGTCG
TTTGGTATGGCTTCATTCAGCTCCGGTTCCCAACGATCAAGGCGAGTTACATGATCCCCCATGTTGTGCA
AAAAAGCGGTTAGCTCCTTCGGTCCTCCGATCGTTGTCAGAAGTAAGTTGGCCGCAGTGTTATCACTCAT
GGTTATGGCAGCACTGCATAATTCTCTTACTGTCATGCCATCCGTAAGATGCTTTTCTGTGACTGGTGAG
TACTCAACCAAGTCATTCTGAGAATAGTGTATGCGGCGACCGAGTTGCTCTTGCCCGGCGTCAATACGGG
ATAATACCGCGCCACATAGCAGAACTTTAAAAGTGCTCATCATTGGAAAACGTTCTTCGGGGCGAAAACT
CTCAAGGATCTTACCGCTGTTGAGATCCAGTTCGATGTAACCCACTCGTGCACCCAACTGATCTTCAGCA
TCTTTTACTTTCACCAGCGTTTCTGGGTGAGCAAAAACAGGAAGGCAAAATGCCGCAAAAAAGGGAATAA
GGGCGACACGGAAATGTTGAATACTCATACTCTTCCTTTTTCAATATTATTGAAGCATTTATCAGGGTTA
TTGTCTCATGAGCGGATACATATTTGAATGTATTTAGAAAAATAAACAAATAGGGGTTCCGCGCACATTT
CCCCGAAAAGTGCCACCTGACGTCGACGGATCGGGAGATCTCCCGATCCCCTATGGTGCACTCTCAGTAC
AATCTGCTCTGATGCCGCATAGTTAAGCCAGTATCTGCTCCCTGCTTGTGTGTTGGAGGTCGCTGAGTAG
TGCGCGAGCAAAATTTAAGCTACAACAAGGCAAGGCTTGACCGACAATTGCATGAAGAATCTGCTTAGGG
TTAGGCGTTTTGCGCTGCTTCGCGATGTACGGGCCAGATATACGCGTT
Features (pLannotate 1.2.2; 21 found; start..end, strand, type, name):
      1..380     +  enhancer       CMV enhancer: human cytomegalovirus immediate early enhancer
    381..584     +  promoter       CMV promoter: human cytomegalovirus (CMV) immediate early promoter
    580..613     +  LTR            5' LTR (truncated) (fragment): truncated 5' long terminal repeat (LTR) from HIV-1
    629..647     +  promoter       T7 promoter: promoter for bacteriophage T7 RNA polymerase
    683..757     +  CDS            COX8 presequence: mitochondrial presequence of human cytochrome c oxidase subunit VIII (Rizutto et al., 1989)
    719..1828    +  CDS            AURKA (fragment): AURKA_HUMAN - Also known as AIK, AIRK1, ARK1, AURA, AYK1, BTAK, IAK1, STK15, STK6. Experimental evidence at protein level: Swiss-Prot protein existence level 1. Mitotic serine/threonine kinase that contributes to the regulation of cell cycle progression (PubMed:26246606, PubMed:12390251, PubMed:18615013, PubMed:11039908, PubMed:17125279, PubMed:17360485). Associates with the centrosome and the spindle microtubules during mitosis and plays a critical role in various mitotic events including the establishment of mitotic spindle, centrosome duplication, centrosome separation as well as maturation
   1905..2129    +  polyA_signal   bGH poly(A) signal: bovine growth hormone polyadenylation signal
   2133..2154    +  promoter       SV40 promoter (fragment): SV40 enhancer and early promoter
   2175..2603    +  rep_origin     f1 ori (sequence partly withheld): f1 bacteriophage origin of replication; arrow indicates direction of (+) strand synthesis
   2617..2946    +  promoter       SV40 promoter: SV40 enhancer and early promoter
   3013..3804    +  CDS            neo: KKA2_KLEPN - Also known as kan, nptII. Experimental evidence at protein level: Swiss-Prot protein existence level 1. Resistance to kanamycin, neomycin, paromomycin, ribostamycin, butirosin and gentamicin B. From Klebsiella pneumoniae.
   3828..3986    +  CDS            ble (fragment): BLE_KLEPN - Experimental evidence at protein level: Swiss-Prot protein existence level 1. Binding protein with a strong affinity to the bleomycin family of antibiotics. Binds to CL990; an antimitotic-antibiotic compound. From Klebsiella pneumoniae.
   3981..4102    +  polyA_signal   SV40 poly(A) signal: SV40 polyadenylation signal
   4175..4191    -  protein_bind   lac operator: The lac repressor binds to the lac operator to inhibit transcription in E. coli. This inhibition can be relieved by adding lactose or isopropyl-β-D-thiogalactopyranoside (IPTG). lac repressor encoded by lacI
   4199..4229    -  promoter       lac promoter: promoter for the E. coli lac operon
   4244..4265    -  protein_bind   CAP binding site: CAP binding activates transcription in the presence of cAMP. E. coli catabolite activator protein
   4278..4370    -  CDS            lacI (fragment): lac repressor; lacI; The lac repressor binds to the lac operator to inhibit transcription in E. coli. This inhibition can be relieved by adding lactose or isopropyl-β-D-thiogalactopyranoside (IPTG).
   4553..5141    -  rep_origin     ori: high-copy-number ColE1/pMB1/pBR322/pUC origin of replication
   5312..6172    -  CDS            AmpR: β-lactamase; bla; confers resistance to ampicillin, carbenicillin, and related antibiotics
   6173..6277    -  promoter       AmpR promoter: bla
   6336..6388    -  misc_feature   bom (fragment): basis of mobility region from pBR322
