[The description below was written by a language model from this plasmid's Addgene catalogue record and pLannotate feature annotations shown in this document.]
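Description:
pcDNA 3.1 mitoAURKA is a mammalian expression plasmid built on the Invitrogen pcDNA3.1 backbone and designed to force human Aurora kinase A (AURKA) into mitochondria. It is maintained in E. coli as a high-copy plasmid through a ColE1/pUC-type origin with ampicillin selection (AmpR under its own bla promoter). An f1 origin is also present. For selection in mammalian cells, an SV40 early promoter drives the neomycin phosphotransferase gene, terminated by the SV40 poly(A) signal, allowing G418 selection of stable transfectants.

The payload sits between the HindIII and EcoRI sites, downstream of the CMV immediate-early enhancer and promoter and upstream of the bovine growth hormone polyadenylation signal. A T7 promoter lies just before the insert and could support in vitro transcription. The open reading frame begins with the mitochondrial presequence of human cytochrome c oxidase subunit VIII, fused to an AURKA fragment lacking its first 30 amino acids. The native N-terminal stretch is thus replaced by a well-characterised heterologous import signal that directs the kinase to the organelle. No epitope tag or fluorescent reporter is annotated.

Two full-length sequence records, one from the depositor and one from repository sequencing, differ by only a few nucleotides in length and give essentially the same feature map with different start points. Short annotations such as the HIV-1 LTR, ble, lacI, bom and RSF ori fragments are partial matches rather than functional elements. The plasmid is used to express mitochondrially targeted AURKA, in the context of work on the kinase's role in organelle dynamics and energy production.
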