Addgene plasmid #157750: pcDNA 3.1 mitoAURKA
Purpose: Expression of AURKA targeted to mitochondria
Depositing lab: Marc Tramier. Depositing organization: CNRS UMR 6290, Institut de Génétique et Développement de Rennes (IGDR). Publication: Aurora kinase A localises to mitochondria to control organelle dynamics and energy production. Bertolin G, Bulteau AL, Alves-Guerra MC, Burel A, Lavault MT, Gavard O, Le Bras S, Gagne JP, Poirier GG, Le Borgne R, Prigent C, Tramier M. eLife. 2018 Aug 2;7. pii: 38111. doi: 10.7554/eLife.38111. PubMed 30070631.
Backbone
  Vector backbone: pcDNA3.1
  Backbone manufacturer: Invitrogen
  Backbone size w/o insert (bp): 5428
  Vector type: Mammalian Expression
  Selectable markers: Neomycin (select with G418)
Growth in bacteria
  Bacterial resistance: Ampicillin, 100 μg/mL
  Growth temperature: 37°C
  Growth strain: DH5alpha
  Copy number: High Copy
Gene/Insert
  Gene/Insert name: AURKA
  Species: H. sapiens (human)
  Insert size (bp): 1152
  Mutation: Aurora A without the first 30AA + MTS of CoxVIII
  Entrez Gene: AURKA (a.k.a. AIK, ARK1, AURA, BTAK, PPP1R47, STK15, STK6, STK7)
  Promoter: CMV
  Cloning method: Restriction Enzyme; 5′ cloning site HindIII (not destroyed); 3′ cloning site EcoRI (not destroyed)
  Sequencing primers: 5′ CMV-F; 3′ bGHpA
Terms and licenses: Academic/Nonprofit Terms; Industry Terms: Not Available to Industry
How to cite: pcDNA 3.1 mitoAURKA was a gift from Marc Tramier (Addgene plasmid # 157750 ; http://n2t.net/addgene:157750 ; RRID:Addgene_157750)
